>Addgene plasmid #201548 | pCMV6-AN-DDK_aa 1-363 RAD23B (delta UBA2 domain) | addgene full sequence | sequence record 395045 | Addgene NGS Result
AACAAAATATTAACGCTTACAATTTCCATTCGCCATTCAGGCTGCGCAACTGTTGGGAAGGGCGATCGGT
GCGGGCCTCTTCGCTATTACGCCAGCTGGCGAAAGGGGGATGTGCTGCAAGGCGATTAAGTTGGGTAACG
CCAGGGTTTTCCCAGTCACGACGTTGTAAAACGACGGCCAGTGCCAAGCTGATCTATACATTGAATCAAT
ATTGGCAATTAGCCATATTAGTCATTGGTTATATAGCATAAATCAATATTGGCTATTGGCCATTGCATAC
GTTGTATCTATATCATAATATGTACATTTATATTGGCTCATGTCCAATATGACCGCCATGTTGACATTGA
TTATTGACTAGTTATTAATAGTAATCAATTACGGGGTCATTAGTTCATAGCCCATATATGGAGTTCCGCG
TTACATAACTTACGGTAAATGGCCCGCCTGGCTGACCGCCCAACGACCCCCGCCCATTGACGTCAATAAT
GACGTATGTTCCCATAGTAACGCCAATAGGGACTTTCCATTGACGTCAATGGGTGGAGTATTTACGGTAA
ACTGCCCACTTGGCAGTACATCAAGTGTATCATATGCCAAGTCCGCCCCCTATTGACGTCAATGACGGTA
AATGGCCCGCCTGGCATTATGCCCAGTACATGACCTTACGGGACTTTCCTACTTGGCAGTACATCTACGT
ATTAGTCATCGCTATTACCATGGTGATGCGGTTTTGGCAGTACACCAATGGGCGTGGATAGCGGTTTGAC
TCACGGGGATTTCCAAGTCTCCACCCCATTGACGTCAATGGGAGTTTGTTTTGGCACCAAAATCAACGGG
ACTTTCCAAAATGTCGTAATAACCCCGCCCCGTTGACGCAAATGGGCGGTAGGCGTGTACGGTGGGAGGT
CTATATAAGCAGAGCTCGTTTAGTGAACCGTCAGAATTTTGTAATACGACTCACTATAGGGCGGCCGGGA
ATTCGTCGACTGGATCCGGTACCGAGGAGATCTGCCACCATGGATTACAAGGATGACGACGATAAGGCGA
TCGCCATGGAGCATATGCAGGTGACACTGAAGACACTGCAGCAGCAGACTTTTAAGATTGACATTGACCC
CGAGGAGACCGTGAAGGCACTGAAGGAGAAAATCGAGAGCGAAAAGGGCAAAGACGCATTCCCTGTGGCC
GGGCAGAAGCTGATCTACGCCGGAAAAATTCTGAACGACGATACCGCTCTGAAGGAATACAAGATCGATG
AGAAGAATTTCGTGGTCGTGATGGTCACTAAGCCTAAAGCCGTGTCCACCCCAGCTCCCGCAACCACACA
GCAGTCTGCCCCAGCTAGTACTACCGCCGTGACAAGCTCCACAACTACCACAGTCGCACAGGCACCTACT
CCAGTGCCAGCTCTGGCACCCACATCAACTCCTGCCAGCATCACACCAGCCAGCGCTACTGCATCTAGTG
AACCTGCCCCAGCTTCCGCCGCTAAGCAGGAGAAACCAGCTGAAAAACCCGCAGAGACTCCTGTGGCCAC
CTCACCCACCGCTACAGACAGCACCTCCGGCGATTCAAGCCGGTCCAACCTGTTCGAGGACGCTACCTCC
GCACTGGTCACAGGCCAGTCTTACGAAAATATGGTGACAGAGATCATGTCTATGGGGTATGAGCGGGAAC
AGGTCATTGCAGCCCTGAGAGCTAGTTTTAACAATCCCGATAGGGCAGTGGAATACCTGCTGATGGGCAT
CCCTGGGGACAGAGAGTCTCAGGCAGTCGTGGACCCCCCTCAGGCTGCAAGTACCGGAGTCCCACAGTCC
TCTGCAGTGGCAGCTGCAGCAGCTACTACCACAGCTACTACCACAACTACCAGTTCAGGCGGGCACCCTC
TGGAGTTCCTGCGCAACCAGCCACAGTTTCAGCAGATGCGACAGATCATTCAGCAGAATCCATCCCTGCT
GCCAGCACTGCTGCAGCAGATTGGACGCGAAAACCCCCAGCTGCTGCAGCAGATCTCTCAGCACCAGGAG
CATTTCATTCAGATGCTGAATGAACCTGTGCAGGAGGCAGGAGGACAGGGAGGAGGAGGAGGAGGCGGGA
GTGGAGGCATCGCAGAGGCCGGGTCAGGACACATGAACTACATCCAGGTCACATAAGCGATCGCCATGGA
GCATCCACAGGAGAAGGAAGCAATTGAAAGGCTGAAAGCCCTGGGATTCCCCGAGGGCCTGGTCATCCAG
GCCTATTTTGCTTGCGAGAAGAACGAAAATCTGGCAGCCAACTTCCTGCTGCAGCAGAATTTTGACGAGG
ATTAAGAATTCGGATCCACGCGTAAGCTTCTCGAGACGCGTTAAGCGGCCGCACTCGAGGTTTAAACGGC
CGGCCGCGGTCATAGCTGTTTCCTGAACAGATCCCGGGTGGCATCCCTGTGACCCCTCCCCAGTGCCTCT
CCTGGCCCTGGAAGTTGCCACTCCAGTGCCCACCAGCCTTGTCCTAATAAAATTAAGTTGCATCATTTTG
TCTGACTAGGTGTCCTTCTATAATATTATGGGGTGGAGGGGGGTGGTATGGAGCAAGGGGCAAGTTGGGA
AGACAACCTGTAGGGCCTGCGGGGTCTATTGGGAACCAAGCTGGAGTGCAGTGGCACAATCTTGGCTCAC
TGCAATCTCCGCCTCCTGGGTTCAAGCGATTCTCCTGCCTCAGCCTCCCGAGTTGTTGGGATTCCAGGCA
TGCATGACCAGGCTCAGCTAATTTTTGTTTTTTTGGTAGAGACGGGGTTTCACCATATTGGCCAGGCTGG
TCTCCAACTCCTAATCTCAGGTGATCTACCCACCTTGGCCTCCCAAATTGCTGGGATTACAGGCGTGAAC
CACTGCTCCCTTCCCTGTCCTTCTGATTTTAAAATAACTATACCAGCAGGAGGACGTCCAGACACAGCAT
AGGCTACCTGGCCATGCCCAACCGGTGGGACATTTGAGTTGCTTGCTTGGCACTGTCCTCTCATGCGTTG
GGTCCACTCAGTAGATGCCTGTTGAATTGGGTACGCGGCCAGCTTGGCTGTGGAATGTGTGTCAGTTAGG
GTGTGGAAAGTCCCCAGGCTCCCCAGCAGGCAGAAGTATGCAAAGCATGCATCTCAATTAGTCAGCAACC
AGGTGTGGAAAGTCCCCAGGCTCCCCAGCAGGCAGAAGTATGCAAAGCATGCATCTCAATTAGTCAGCAA
CCATAGTCCCGCCCCTAACTCCGCCCATCCCGCCCCTAACTCCGCCCAGTTCCGCCCATTCTCCGCCCCA
TGGCTGACTAATTTTTTTTATTTATGCAGAGGCCGAGGCCGCCTCGGCCTCTGAGCTATTCCAGAAGTAG
TGAGGAGGCTTTTTTGGAGGCCTAGGCTTTTGCAAAAAGCTCCCGGGAGCTTGTATATCCATTTTCGGAT
CTGATCAAGAGACAGGATGAGGATCGTTTCGCATGATTGAACAAGATGGATTGCACGCAGGTTCTCCGGC
CGCTTGGGTGGAGAGGCTATTCGGCTATGACTGGGCACAACAGACAATCGGCTGCTCTGATGCCGCCGTG
TTCCGGCTGTCAGCGCAGGGGCGCCCGGTTCTTTTTGTCAAGACCGACCTGTCCGGTGCCCTGAATGAAC
TGCAGGACGAGGCAGCGCGGCTATCGTGGCTGGCCACGACGGGCGTTCCTTGCGCAGCTGTGCTCGACGT
TGTCACTGAAGCGGGAAGGGACTGGCTGCTATTGGGCGAAGTGCCGGGGCAGGATCTCCTGTCATCTCAC
CTTGCTCCTGCCGAGAAAGTATCCATCATGGCTGATGCAATGCGGCGGCTGCATACGCTTGATCCGGCTA
CCTGCCCATTCGACCACCAAGCGAAACATCGCATCGAGCGAGCACGTACTCGGATGGAAGCCGGTCTTGT
CGATCAGGATGATCTGGACGAAGAGCATCAGGGGCTCGCGCCAGCCGAACTGTTCGCCAGGCTCAAGGCG
CGCATGCCCGACGGCGAGGATCTCGTCGTGACCCATGGCGATGCCTGCTTGCCGAATATCATGGTGGAAA
ATGGCCGCTTTTCTGGATTCATCGACTGTGGCCGGCTGGGTGTGGCCGACCGCTATCAGGACATAGCGTT
GGCTACCCGTGATATTGCTGAAGAGCTTGGCGGCGAATGGGCTGACCGCTTCCTCGTGCTTTACGGTATC
GCCGCTCCCGATTCGCAGCGCATCGCCTTCTATCGCCTTCTTGACGAGTTCTTCTGAGCGGGACTCTGGG
GTTCGAAATGACCGACCAAGCGACGCCCAACCTGCCATCACGAGATTTCGATTCCACCGCCGCCTTCTAT
GAAAGGTTGGGCTTCGGAATCGTTTTCCGGGACGCCGGCTGGATGATCCTCCAGCGCGGGGATCTCATGC
TGGAGTTCTTCGCCCACCCCAACTTGTTTATTGCAGCTTATAATGGTTACAAATAAAGCAATAGCATCAC
AAATTTCACAAATAAAGCATTTTTTTCACTGCATTCTAGTTGTGGTTTGTCCAAACTCATCAATGTATCT
TATCATGTCTGTATACCGTCGACCTCTAGCTAGAGCTTGGCGTAATCATGGTCATAGCTGTTTCCTGTGT
GAAATTGTTATCCGCTCACAATTCCACACAACATACGAGCCGGAAGCATAAAGTGTAAAGCCTGGGGTGC
CTAATGAGTGAGCTAACTCACATTAATTGCGTTGCGCTCACTGCCCGCTTTCCAGTCGGGAAACCTGTCG
TGCCAGCTGCATTAATGAATCGGCCAACGCGCGGGGAGAGGCGGTTTGCGTATTGGGCGCTCTTCCGCTT
CCTCGCTCACTGACTCGCTGCGCTCGGTCGTTCGGCTGCGGCGAGCGGTATCAGCTCACTCAAAGGCGGT
AATACGGTTATCCACAGAATCAGGGGATAACGCAGGAAAGAACATGTGAGCAAAAGGCCAGCAAAAGGCC
AGGAACCGTAAAAAGGCCGCGTTGCTGGCGTTTTTCCATAGGCTCCGCCCCCCTGACGAGCATCACAAAA
ATCGACGCTCAAGTCAGAGGTGGCGAAACCCGACAGGACTATAAAGATACCAGGCGTTTCCCCCTGGAAG
CTCCCTCGTGCGCTCTCCTGTTCCGACCCTGCCGCTTACCGGATACCTGTCCGCCTTTCTCCCTTCGGGA
AGCGTGGCGCTTTCTCATAGCTCACGCTGTAGGTATCTCAGTTCGGTGTAGGTCGTTCGCTCCAAGCTGG
GCTGTGTGCACGAACCCCCCGTTCAGCCCGACCGCTGCGCCTTATCCGGTAACTATCGTCTTGAGTCCAA
CCCGGTAAGACACGACTTATCGCCACTGGCAGCAGCCACTGGTAACAGGATTAGCAGAGCGAGGTATGTA
GGCGGTGCTACAGAGTTCTTGAAGTGGTGGCCTAACTACGGCTACACTAGAAGAACAGTATTTGGTATCT
GCGCTCTGCTGAAGCCAGTTACCTTCGGAAAAAGAGTTGGTAGCTCTTGATCCGGCAAACAAACCACCGC
TGGTAGCGGTGGTTTTTTTGTTTGCAAGCAGCAGATTACGCGCAGAAAAAAAGGATCTCAAGAAGATCCT
TTGATCTTTTCTACGGGGTCTGACGCTCAGTGGAACGAAAACTCACGTTAAGGGATTTTGGTCATGAGAT
TATCAAAAAGGATCTTCACCTAGATCCTTTTAAATTAAAAATGAAGTTTTAAATCAATCTAAAGTATATA
TGAGTAAACTTGGTCTGACAGTTACCAATGCTTAATCAGTGAGGCACCTATCTCAGCGATCTGTCTATTT
CGTTCATCCATAGTTGCCTGACTCCCCGTCGTGTAGATAACTACGATACGGGAGGGCTTACCATCTGGCC
CCAGTGCTGCAATGATACCGCGAGACCCACGCTCACCGGCTCCAGATTTATCAGCAATAAACCAGCCAGC
CGGAAGGGCCGAGCGCAGAAGTGGTCCTGCAACTTTATCCGCCTCCATCCAGTCTATTAATTGTTGCCGG
GAAGCTAGAGTAAGTAGTTCGCCAGTTAATAGTTTGCGCAACGTTGTTGCCATTGCTACAGGCATCGTGG
TGTCACGCTCGTCGTTTGGTATGGCTTCATTCAGCTCCGGTTCCCAACGATCAAGGCGAGTTACATGATC
CCCCATGTTGTGCAAAAAAGCGGTTAGCTCCTTCGGTCCTCCGATCGTTGTCAGAAGTAAGTTGGCCGCA
GTGTTATCACTCATGGTTATGGCAGCACTGCATAATTCTCTTACTGTCATGCCATCCGTAAGATGCTTTT
CTGTGACTGGTGAGTACTCAACCAAGTCATTCTGAGAATAGTGTATGCGGCGACCGAGTTGCTCTTGCCC
GGCGTCAATACGGGATAATACCGCGCCACATAGCAGAACTTTAAAAGTGCTCATCATTGGAAAACGTTCT
TCGGGGCGAAAACTCTCAAGGATCTTACCGCTGTTGAGATCCAGTTCGATGTAACCCACTCGTGCACCCA
ACTGATCTTCAGCATCTTTTACTTTCACCAGCGTTTCTGGGTGAGCAAAAACAGGAAGGCAAAATGCCGC
AAAAAAGGGAATAAGGGCGACACGGAAATGTTGAATACTCATACTCTTCCTTTTTCAATATTATTGAAGC
ATTTATCAGGGTTATTGTCTCATGAGCGGATACATATTTGAATGTATTTAGAAAAATAAACAAATAGGGG
TTCCGCGCACATTTCCCCGAAAAGTGCCACCTG
[124 nt withheld, positions 6754-6877]
C
[91 nt withheld, positions 6879-6969]
A
[49 nt withheld, positions 6971-7019]
CCTTTGACGTTGGAGTCCACGTTCTTT
[37 nt withheld, positions 7047-7083]
ACCCTATCTCGGTCTATTCTTTTGATTTATAAGGGATTTTGCCGATTTCGGCCTATTGGTTAAAAAATGA
GCTGATTTAACAAAAATTTAACGCGAATTTT
Features (pLannotate 1.2.2; 20 found; start..end, strand, type, name):
      1..25      +  rep_origin     M13 ori (fragment): M13 bacteriophage origin of replication; arrow indicates direction of (+) strand synthesis
     29..183     -  CDS            lacZα (fragment): LacZα fragment of β-galactosidase; lacZ fragment
    343..722     +  enhancer       CMV enhancer: human cytomegalovirus immediate early enhancer
    724..923     +  promoter       CMV promoter: human cytomegalovirus (CMV) immediate early promoter
    952..970     +  promoter       T7 promoter: promoter for bacteriophage T7 RNA polymerase
   1023..1047    +  CDS            3xFLAG (fragment): three tandem FLAG® epitope tags
   1065..2312    +  CDS            RAD23B: RD23B_HUMAN - Experimental evidence at protein level: Swiss-Prot protein existence level 1. The XPC complex is proposed to represent the first factor bound at the sites of DNA damage and together with other core recognition factors, XPA, RPA and the TFIIH complex, is part of the pre-incision (or initial recognition) complex. The XPC complex recognizes a wide spectrum of damaged DNA characterized by distortions of the DNA helix such as single-stranded loops, mismatched bubbles or single-stranded overhangs. The orientation of XPC complex binding appears to be crucial for inducing a productive NE
   2416..3038    +  polyA_signal   hGH poly(A) signal: human growth hormone polyadenylation signal
   3067..3396    +  promoter       SV40 promoter: SV40 enhancer and early promoter
   3463..4254    +  CDS            neo: KKA2_KLEPN - Also known as kan, nptII. Experimental evidence at protein level: Swiss-Prot protein existence level 1. Resistance to kanamycin, neomycin, paromomycin, ribostamycin, butirosin and gentamicin B. From Klebsiella pneumoniae.
   4278..4436    +  CDS            ble (fragment): BLE_KLEPN - Experimental evidence at protein level: Swiss-Prot protein existence level 1. Binding protein with a strong affinity to the bleomycin family of antibiotics. Binds to CL990; an antimitotic-antibiotic compound. From Klebsiella pneumoniae.
   4431..4552    +  polyA_signal   SV40 poly(A) signal: SV40 polyadenylation signal
   4625..4641    -  protein_bind   lac operator: The lac repressor binds to the lac operator to inhibit transcription in E. coli. This inhibition can be relieved by adding lactose or isopropyl-β-D-thiogalactopyranoside (IPTG). lac repressor encoded by lacI
   4649..4679    -  promoter       lac promoter: promoter for the E. coli lac operon
   4694..4715    -  protein_bind   CAP binding site: CAP binding activates transcription in the presence of cAMP. E. coli catabolite activator protein
   4728..4820    -  CDS            lacI (fragment): lac repressor; lacI; The lac repressor binds to the lac operator to inhibit transcription in E. coli. This inhibition can be relieved by adding lactose or isopropyl-β-D-thiogalactopyranoside (IPTG).
   5003..5591    -  rep_origin     ori: high-copy-number ColE1/pMB1/pBR322/pUC origin of replication
   5762..6622    -  CDS            AmpR: β-lactamase; bla; confers resistance to ampicillin, carbenicillin, and related antibiotics
   6623..6727    -  promoter       AmpR promoter: bla
   6754..7182    +  rep_origin     f1 ori (sequence partly withheld): f1 bacteriophage origin of replication; arrow indicates direction of (+) strand synthesis
