[The description below was written by a language model from this plasmid's Addgene catalogue record and pLannotate feature annotations shown in this document.]
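Description:
pCMV6-AN-DDK_aa 1-363 RAD23B (delta UBA2 domain) is a mammalian expression plasmid of about 7.2 kb built on the commercial pCMV6-AN-DDK backbone. It is propagated in E. coli through a high-copy ColE1/pUC-type origin with ampicillin selection from the AmpR (β-lactamase) cassette. An f1 origin is also present, along with remnants of lac-derived cloning sequences (lacZα and lacI fragments, lac promoter and operator) that have no role in expression of the insert. For stable selection in mammalian cells, an SV40 enhancer/early promoter drives the neo gene, terminated by an SV40 polyadenylation signal, giving resistance to G418.

The payload is a truncated human RAD23B (UV excision repair protein RAD23 homolog B) encoding residues 1-363. The deletion of C-terminal residues 364-409 removes the UBA2 domain. Transcription is driven by the human cytomegalovirus immediate early enhancer and promoter and is terminated by the human growth hormone poly(A) signal. A T7 promoter sits between the CMV promoter and the coding region. The backbone supplies an N-terminal FLAG (DDK) epitope, which the annotation picks up as a short FLAG-type fragment just upstream of the RAD23B sequence, so the protein can be detected or immunoprecipitated with anti-FLAG antibodies. The annotated RAD23B feature spans somewhat more than the 363 codons described, so its automatically assigned boundaries may not mark the exact end of the expressed protein.

The plasmid is a variant of the corresponding wild-type RAD23B construct. It serves as a domain-deletion mutant for testing what the UBA2 domain contributes to RAD23B function, and the associated work concerns interactions between RAD23A/B and Y-family DNA polymerases.
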