Addgene plasmid #201548: pCMV6-AN-DDK_aa 1-363 RAD23B (delta UBA2 domain)
Purpose: Expresses a mutant form of human RAD23B that lacks the UBA2 domain. Variant of plasmid pCMV6-AN-DDK_WT RAD23B
Depositing lab: Roger Woodgate. Depositing organization: National Institute of Child Health and Human Development (NICHD). Publication: A novel interaction between RAD23A/B and Y-family DNA polymerases. Ashton NW, Jaiswal N, Cestari Moreno N, Semenova IV, D'Orlando DA, Teatin Latancia M, McIntyre J, Woodgate R, Bezsonova I. J Mol Biol. 2023 Nov 5:168353. doi: 10.1016/j.jmb.2023.168353. PubMed 37935254.
Backbone
  Vector backbone: pCMV6-AN-DDK
  Backbone manufacturer: Origene
  Total vector size (bp): 7181
  Vector type: Mammalian Expression
  Selectable markers: Neomycin (select with G418)
Growth in bacteria
  Bacterial resistance: Ampicillin, 100 μg/mL
  Growth temperature: 37°C
  Growth strain: DH5alpha
  Copy number: High Copy
Gene/Insert
  Gene/Insert name: UV excision repair protein RAD23 homolog B
  Species: H. sapiens (human)
  Mutation: Lacks C-terminal residues 364-409
  Entrez Gene: RAD23B (a.k.a. HHR23B, HR23B, P58)
  Tag / fusion protein: FLAG (N terminal on backbone)
Terms and licenses: Academic/Nonprofit Terms; Industry Terms: Not Available to Industry
How to cite: pCMV6-AN-DDK_aa 1-363 RAD23B (delta UBA2 domain) was a gift from Roger Woodgate (Addgene plasmid # 201548 ; http://n2t.net/addgene:201548 ; RRID:Addgene_201548)
